Addgene plasmid #130061: pRDAX-498 N-Tag GFP[2] L32 Piezo1 EBPF2
Purpose: PPI (BiFC/TriFC) assay vector
Depositing lab: Gary Lewin. Depositing organization: Max-Delbrueck-Centrum fuer Molekulare Medizin (MDC).
Backbone
  Vector backbone: custom built
  Vector type: Mammalian Expression
Growth in bacteria
  Bacterial resistance: Ampicillin, 100 μg/mL
  Growth temperature: 37°C
  Growth strain: DH5alpha
  Copy number: High Copy
Gene/Insert
  Gene/Insert name: Piezo1
  Species: M. musculus (mouse)
  Entrez Gene: Piezo1 (a.k.a. 9630020g22, Fam38a, mKIAA0233)
  Cloning method: Restriction Enzyme; 5′ cloning site unknown (unknown if destroyed); 3′ cloning site unknown (unknown if destroyed)
Terms and licenses: Academic/Nonprofit Terms; Industry Terms: Not Available to Industry
How to cite: pRDAX-498 N-Tag GFP[2] L32 Piezo1 EBPF2 was a gift from Gary Lewin (Addgene plasmid # 130061 ; http://n2t.net/addgene:130061 ; RRID:Addgene_130061)
