[The description below was written by a language model from this plasmid's Addgene catalogue record and pLannotate feature annotations shown in this document.]
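Description:
pRDAX-498 N-Tag GFP[2] L32 Piezo1 EBPF2 is a custom-built mammalian expression plasmid of about 13.7 kb, designed as a vector for protein–protein interaction assays based on bimolecular or trimolecular fluorescence complementation (BiFC/TriFC). It is propagated in E. coli through a high-copy ColE1/pUC-type origin and selected with ampicillin via the β-lactamase gene and its native promoter.

The expression unit is driven by the human cytomegalovirus immediate early enhancer and promoter, followed by a chimeric β-globin/immunoglobulin intron that promotes efficient processing of the transcript. Downstream lies the coding sequence of mouse Piezo1, the pore-forming subunit of a mechanosensitive non-selective cation channel. The plasmid name indicates an N-terminal tag consisting of a split-GFP fragment (GFP[2]) joined through a linker (L32). These elements are not annotated separately in the feature table, although the short unannotated stretch between the intron and the Piezo1 reading frame could accommodate them. In a complementation assay, such a fragment is non-fluorescent on its own and reconstitutes GFP signal only when brought close to the complementary fragment(s) carried by an interacting partner.

After Piezo1, an EMCV IRES directs translation of EBFP2 from the same transcript, giving an independent blue marker for transfected, expressing cells. The 3′ region contains a second copy of the chimeric intron, a WPRE to enhance transcript stability and expression, and a bovine growth hormone polyadenylation signal. Further downstream are a T3 promoter, a β-globin fragment and a rabbit β-globin poly(A) signal, likely backbone remnants. The cloning sites used for the insert are not recorded.
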