Features (pLannotate 1.2.2; 15 found; start..end, strand, type, name):
    155..532     +  enhancer       CMV enhancer: human cytomegalovirus immediate early enhancer
    534..733     +  promoter       CMV promoter: human cytomegalovirus (CMV) immediate early promoter
    872..1004    +  intron         chimeric intron: chimera between introns from human β-globin and immunoglobulin heavy chain genes
   1187..8824    +  CDS            Piezo1: PIEZ1_MOUSE - Also known as Fam38a. Experimental evidence at protein level: Swiss-Prot protein existence level 1. Pore-forming subunit of a mechanosensitive non-specific cation channel. Generates currents characterized by a linear current- voltage relationship that are sensitive to ruthenium red and gadolinium. Plays a key role in epithelial cell adhesion by maintaining integrin activation through R-Ras recruitment to the ER, most probably in its activated state, and subsequent stimulation of calpain signaling. In the kidney, may contribute to the detection of intraluminal pressure changes and
   8841..9427    +  misc_feature   IRES2: internal ribosome entry site (IRES) of the encephalomyocarditis virus (EMCV)
   9428..10147   +  CDS            EBFP2: enhanced blue variant of GFP (Ai et al., 2007) mammalian codon-optimized
  10193..10325   +  intron         chimeric intron: chimera between introns from human β-globin and immunoglobulin heavy chain genes
  10334..10922   +  misc_feature   WPRE: woodchuck hepatitis virus posttranscriptional regulatory element
  10955..11066   +  polyA_signal   bGH poly(A) signal: bovine growth hormone polyadenylation signal
  11162..11180   -  promoter       T3 promoter: promoter for bacteriophage T3 RNA polymerase
  11239..11313   +  CDS            HBB (fragment): HBB_PONPY - Experimental evidence at transcript level: Swiss-Prot protein existence level 2. Involved in oxygen transport from the lung to the various peripheral tissues. From Pongo pygmaeus (Bornean orangutan).
  11384..11439   +  polyA_signal   β-globin poly(A) signal: rabbit β-globin polyadenylation signal (Gil and Proudfoot, 1987)
  11818..12406   -  rep_origin     ori: high-copy-number ColE1/pMB1/pBR322/pUC origin of replication
  12577..13437   -  CDS            AmpR: β-lactamase; bla; confers resistance to ampicillin, carbenicillin, and related antibiotics
  13438..13542   -  promoter       AmpR promoter: bla
>Addgene plasmid #130061 | pRDAX-498 N-Tag GFP[2] L32 Piezo1 EBPF2 | depositor full sequence | sequence record 249439 | Full Sequence
GCCTGCCTCCAGGCCTCAATATTGGCCATTAGCCATATTATTCATTGGTTATATAGCATAAATCAATATT
GGCTATTGGCCATTGCATACGTTGTATCTATATCATAATATGTACATTTATATTGGCTCATGTCCAATAT
GACCGCCATGTTGGCATTGATTATTGACTAGTTATTAATAGTAATCAATTACGGGGTCATTAGTTCATAG
CCCATATATGGAGTTCCGCGTTACATAACTTACGGTAAATGGCCCGCCTGGCTGACCGCCCAACGACCCC
CGCCCATTGACGTCAATAATGACGTATGTTCCCATAGTAACGCCAATAGGGACTTTCCATTGACGTCAAT
GGGTGGAGTATTTACGGTAAACTGCCCACTTGGCAGTACATCAAGTGTATCATATGCCAAGTCCGCCCCC
TATTGACGTCAATGACGGTAAATGGCCCGCCTGGCATTATGCCCAGTACATGACCTTACGGGACTTTCCT
ACTTGGCAGTACATCTACGTATTAGTCATCGCTATTACCATGGTGATGCGGTTTTGGCAGTACACCAATG
GGCGTGGATAGCGGTTTGACTCACGGGGATTTCCAAGTCTCCACCCCATTGACGTCAATGGGAGTTTGTT
TTGGCACCAAAATCAACGGGACTTTCCAAAATGTCGTAATAACCCCGCCCCGTTGACGCAAATGGGCGGT
AGGCGTGTACGGTGGGAGGTCTATATAAGCAGAGCTCGTTTAGTGAACCGTCAGATCACTAGAAGCTTTA
TTGCGGTAGTTTATCACAGTTAAATTGCTAACGCAGTCAGTGCTTCTGACACAACAGTCTCGAACTTAAG
CTGCAGAAGTTGGTCGTGAGGCACTGGGCAGGTAAGTATCAAGGTTACAAGACAGGTTTAAGGAGACCAA
TAGAAACTGGGCTTGTCGAGACAGAGAAGACTCTTGCGTTTCTGATAGGCACCTATTGGTCTTACTGACA
TCCACTTTGCCTTTCTCTCCACAGGTGTCCACTCCCAGGCCACCATGGAAAAGAGGGACCACATGGTGCT
GCTCGAGTACGTCACAGCAGCTGGCATCACCGATGCCAGCGACGTGGGTGGCGGAGGGAGCGAAGGCGGC
GGATCCGGAGGGCCTGGCTCTGGCGGAGAGGGGAGCGCTGGAGGCGGGTCAGCCGGTGGTGGGAGTGAGC
CGCACGTGCTGGGCGCCGGGCTCTACTGGCTGTTGCTGCCCTGCACGCTCCTGGCGGCCTCCCTGTTACG
CTTCAATGCTCTCTCGCTGGTCTATTTGCTGTTTCTACTGCTGCTGCCCTGGCTTCCAGGCCCCTCAAGA
CACAGCATACCAGGTCACACAGGTCGCCTGCTCCGTGCACTACTCTGCCTCAGCCTCCTCTTCCTGGTGG
CCCACCTTGCCTTTCAGATATGCCTACACACCGTGCCTCACCTGGACCAGTTTCTGGGACAAAACGGTAG
CCTTTGGGTGAAGGTGTCTCAACACATAGGGGTTACGAGGCTGGACCTGAAGGACATCTTTAACACCACC
AGGCTGGTAGCACCTGACCTGGGAGTGCTGCTGGCGTCCTCCCTTTGCCTTGGCCTCTGTGGACGCCTCA
CGAGGAAAGCCGGGCAGAGTCGGCGCACCCAGGAGCTGCAGGATGATGACGATGACGATGATGACGACGA
TGAAGACATAGATGCTGCCCCAGCCGTGGGGCTGAAGGGAGCCCCTGCCCTGGCAACCAAACGCAGGCTG
TGGCTGGCCTCCCGCTTCCGGGTCACGGCCCACTGGCTGCTGATGACCTCTGGACGGACGCTGGTCATTG
TGTTGCTGGCCCTGGCAGGCATAGCCCACCCTTCGGCCTTCTCCAGCATCTACCTGGTGGTGTTCCTGGC
CATCTGCACCTGGTGGTCCTGTCACTTTCCTCTCAGCCCCCTGGGCTTTAACACCCTCTGTGTCATGGTG
AGCTGTTTTGGTGCCGGCCATCTCATTTGCCTATACTGCTATCAGACACCATTTATCCAGGACATGTTAC
CCCCTGGGAACATCTGGGCCAGGCTATTTGGTCTCAAGAACTTCGTAGACCTCCCTAACTACTCCAGCCC
CAACGCCCTGGTACTCAACACTAAGCACGCCTGGCCCATCTATGTGAGTCCCGGAATCCTGCTGCTGCTA
TATTACACAGCCACCTCTCTCCTGAAGCTCCACAAGAGCTGTCCCTCAGAGCTGAGGAAGGAGACACCCA
GGGAGGATGAGGAGCATGAGCTGGAACTGGACCACCTGGAGCCAGAGCCCCAGGCTAGGGACGCCACCCA
GGGTGAGATGCCCATGACCACGGAACCTGACCTTGACAACTGCACCGTGCATGTACTAACCAGCCAGAGC
CCTGTCCGCCAGCGTCCAGTTCGCCCCAGGCTGGCTGAGCTGAAAGAGATGTCACCGCTACATGGCCTGG
GCCACCTCATCATGGACCAGAGCTATGTGTGTGCCCTGATTGCCATGATGGTGTGGAGCATCATGTACCA
CAGTTGGCTGACCTTCGTCCTGCTGCTCTGGGCCTGCCTCATCTGGACGGTGCGTAGCCGTCACCAGCTG
GCTATGCTCTGCTCGCCCTGCATCCTGCTGTATGGGCTGACGCTCTGCTGCCTGAGGTATGTGTGGGCCA
TGGAACTTCCTGAGCTGCCCACCACCCTGGGCCCTGTCAGCCTGCACCAGTTGGGACTGGAACACACACG
CTACCCTTGCCTGGACCTCGGTGCCATGCTCCTCTATCTGCTCACATTCTGGCTCCTTCTGCGTCAGTTC
GTGAAGGAGAAGCTGCTGAAGAAGCAAAAGGTGCCTGCGGCGCTGCTGGAGGTCACGGTGGCCGACACTG
AGCCCACACAGACCCAGACGCTGCTGCGGAGCCTGGGGGAGCTGGTCACCGGCATCTACGTCAAATACTG
GATCTATGTGTGCGCCGGCATGTTCATTGTGGTCAGCTTCGCCGGCCGCCTGGTGGTCTACAAAATCGTC
TACATGTTCCTCTTCCTGCTGTGCCTCACCTTGTTCCAGGTCTACTACACCCTGTGGAGGAAGCTGCTAC
GTGTCTTCTGGTGGCTCGTGGTGGCCTATACAATGCTCGTGCTCATCGCTGTGTACACCTTCCAGTTCCA
GGACTTCCCCACCTATTGGCGCAACCTCACGGGCTTCACAGACGAGCAGTTGGGCGACCTGGGCCTGGAG
CAGTTCAGTGTGTCGGAGCTCTTTTCCAGTATCCTCATCCCTGGCTTCTTCCTGCTGGCCTGCATCCTGC
AGCTGCACTACTTCCACAGACCGTTCATGCAGCTCACTGACCTGGAGCACGTGCCGCCACCAGGCACCCG
CCACCCTCGATGGGCTCACAGGCAGGATGCAGTGAGCGAGGCCCCTCTGCTTGAGCATCAGGAGGAAGAG
GAAGTCTTCAGGGAAGATGGGCAGAGCATGGATGGGCCCCACCAGGCCACACAGGTCCCTGAGGGTACGG
CCAGCAAGTGGGGCCTGGTGGCTGACCGGCTGCTGGACCTAGCGGCCAGCTTCTCGGCTGTCCTCACCCG
AATCCAGGTGTTCGTTCGGCGCTTGCTAGAACTTCACGTCTTCAAGCTGGTGGCCCTCTACACTGTCTGG
GTGGCCCTGAAAGAAGTGTCTGTGATGAACCTGCTGCTGGTGGTGCTATGGGCCTTCGCCTTGCCCTATC
CGCGCTTCCGGCCCATGGCTTCCTGCCTGTCCACCGTGTGGACCTGTATCATCATTGTATGCAAGATGCT
CTATCAGCTCAAGATTGTCAACCCGCATGAGTACTCCAGCAACTGCACTGAGCCCTTCCCCAACAATACC
AACTTGCAGCCTTTGGAGATCAACCAGTCTTTGCTGTACCGTGGCCCTGTTGACCCTGCCAACTGGTTTG
GGGTGCGGAAGGGTTACCCCAACTTGGGCTATATCCAGAACCACCTGCAGATCCTTCTGTTGCTGGTGTT
TGAGGCCGTGGTGTACCGGCGCCAAGAGCACTACCGCCGGCAGCACCAGCAGGCCCCTCTGCCCGCCCAG
GCTGTGTGCGCAGATGGCACCCGCCAGAGGTTGGACCAGGACCTACTTAGCTGCCTCAAGTATTTCATCA
ACTTCTTCTTCTACAAATTCGGGCTGGAGATCTGCTTCTTGATGGCCGTGAATGTGATTGGGCAGCGTAT
GAACTTCATGGTGATCTTACACGGTTGCTGGTTGGTGGCCATCCTTACACGCCGGCGCCGTGAGGCCATC
GCCCGCCTCTGGCCTAACTACTGTCTGTTCCTCACGCTGTTCCTGCTGTACCAGTACCTGCTGTGTTTGG
GCATGCCCCCTGCACTGTGCATTGACTATCCATGGCGCTGGAGCAAGGCCATCCCCATGAATTCCGCCCT
CATCAAGTGGCTGTACCTACCTGACTTCTTCAGAGCCCCCAACTCCACCAACCTTATCAGTGACTTCCTC
CTGCTGCTTTGCGCCTCCCAGCAGTGGCAGGTCTTCTCAGCGGAGCGAACGGAGGAGTGGCAACGCATGG
CGGGCATCAACACTGACCACCTGGAGCCCCTGCGTGGGGAGCCCAACCCTATACCCAACTTCATCCACTG
CAGGTCCTATCTGGATATGCTGAAGGTGGCCGTCTTCCGCTACCTGTTCTGGCTGGTGCTCGTTGTGGTG
TTTGTTGCGGGGGCCACCCGCATAAGCATCTTCGGGCTGGGGTACCTGCTAGCCTGCTTCTACCTGCTGC
TGTTTGGCACTACCCTGCTGCAGAAGGACACGCGAGCCCAGCTCGTGCTGTGGGACTGCCTCATCCTCTA
TAATGTCACTGTCATCATCTCTAAGAATATGCTGTCGCTCCTGTCCTGTGTCTTCGTGGAGCAAATGCAG
AGCAACTTCTGCTGGGTCATCCAGCTCTTCAGCCTCGTGTGCACAGTCAAAGGCTACTATGATCCCAAAG
AGATGATGACCAGGGACCGGGACTGCCTGCTGCCTGTGGAGGAGGCCGGGATCATCTGGGACAGTATCTG
CTTCTTCTTCCTGCTCTTGCAACGGCGCATCTTTCTCAGCCACTACTTCCTGCATGTCAGCGCTGACCTG
AAAGCCACAGCCCTGCAGGCATCCAGGGGCTTTGCCCTCTACAATGCAGCCAACCTGAAGAGCATCAACT
TCCATCGCCAGATTGAGGAGAAGTCCCTGGCCCAGCTGAAAAGACAGATGAAGCGCATCCGTGCCAAACA
GGAGAAGTACAGGCAGAGCCAGGCAAGTCGTGGCCAACTCCAGTCCAAAGACCCTCAGGATCCCAGCCAG
GAGCCAGGGCCTGACAGCCCAGGGGGCTCCTCCCCGCCACGGAGACAGTGGTGGCGCCCCTGGCTGGACC
ACGCCACAGTCATCCACTCTGGCGACTACTTCCTGTTTGAGTCAGATAGCGAGGAGGAAGAGGAGGCCCT
ACCTGAGGACCCCAGGCCTGCAGCTCAGAGTGCCTTCCAGATGGCATACCAGGCATGGGTAACCAATGCC
CAGACAGTGCTGAGGCAGCGTCGGGAGCGGGCACGGCAGGAGCGGGCAGAGCAGCTGGCTTCTGGAGGTG
ACTTGAACCCAGATGTGGAACCAGTAGATGTCCCAGAAGATGAGATGGCAGGCCGTAGCCACATGATGCA
GCGTGTGCTAAGCACCATGCAGTTCCTGTGGGTGCTGGGCCAGGCCACGGTAGACGGGCTGACGCGCTGG
CTGCGTGCATTCACGAAGCACCACCGCACCATGAGCGATGTGCTGTGCGCAGAGCGCTACCTGCTCACCC
AGGAGCTTCTTCGGGTTGGAGAGGTACGCCGAGGTGTGCTGGACCAGCTTTATGTGGGTGAAGATGAGGC
CACATTGTCAGGTCCCGTGGAGACCCGGGATGGACCCAGCACAGCCTCAAGTGGGCTGGGAGCCGAAGAG
CCTTTGAGTAGCATGACAGACGACACCAGCAGCCCCCTGAGCACAGGCTATAACACCCGCAGTGGCAGTG
AGGAGATTGTCACCGACGCTGGGGACCTCCAGGCTGGGACCTCCCTGCACGGCTCCCAAGAGCTTTTAGC
CAATGCTCGTACCCGGATGCGCACGGCCAGCGAGCTGCTACTGGATAGGCGCCTGCATATCCCTGAGCTG
GAGGAGGCCGAGCGGTTTGAGGCACAGCAGGGCCGGACTCTGCGGCTGCTCAGGGCTGGGTACCAGTGCG
TGGCGGCACACTCGGAGCTGCTCTGTTACTTCATCATCATCCTTAACCACATGGTGACAGCCTCGGCTGC
CTCCCTGGTGCTGCCCGTGCTTGTGTTCCTGTGGGCCATGCTGACCATCCCGAGGCCTAGCAAGCGCTTT
TGGATGACAGCTATCGTCTTCACTGAGGTCATGGTGGTCACCAAATACCTGTTCCAGTTCGGCTTCTTCC
CCTGGAACAGCTACGTTGTGCTGCGGCGCTATGAGAACAAGCCCTACTTCCCTCCGCGAATCCTGGGCCT
TGAGAAAACGGACAGCTACATCAAGTATGACCTGGTGCAGCTCATGGCCCTCTTCTTCCACCGCTCGCAG
CTACTGTGTTATGGCCTCTGGGACCATGAGGAGGATCGCTATCCCAAGGACCATTGCAGGAGTAGTGTGA
AGGACCGGGAGGCCAAGGAAGAGCCAGAAGCTAAGCTGGAATCGCAGTCTGAGACAGGCACTGGGCATCC
CAAGGAGCCAGTGTTGGCCGGTACTCCCAGGGACCACATCCAAGGGAAAGGAAGTATTAGATCCAAGGAT
GTTATCCAAGATCCCCCAGAGGACCTTAAGCCCCGGCACACGAGGCACATCAGCATACGCTTCAGGAGGC
GCAAGGAGACTCCAGGACCCAAAGGAACAGCAGTCATGGAGACTGAGCACGAGGAGGGAGAAGGAAAAGA
AACTACAGAGAGAAAGAGGCCGCGTCACACTCAAGAAAAATCGAAGTTTCGGGAGAGAATGAAGGCAGCT
GGGCGCCGGCTGCAGAGCTTCTGTGTGTCACTGGCCCAGAGCTTCTACCAACCCTTGCAGCGTTTCTTCC
ATGACATTCTGCACACAAAGTACCGGGCGGCCACCGACGTCTACGCCCTCATGTTCCTGGCCGATATTGT
CGACATCATCATCATCATCTTTGGTTTTTGGGCTTTTGGGAAGCACTCTGCAGCCACAGACATTGCATCC
TCGCTGTCAGATGACCAGGTGCCACAGGCCTTCCTGTTCATGCTGCTGGTCCAGTTTGGCACCATGGTCA
TCGACCGTGCCCTCTACCTGCGCAAGACTGTCCTGGGAAAGCTGGCCTTTCAGGTGGTCCTGGTGGTGGC
GATTCACATCTGGATGTTCTTTATCTTACCGGCTGTCACTGAGAGGATGTTCAGCCAGAATGCGGTGGCA
CAGCTGTGGTACTTCGTCAAGTGCATTTACTTTGCCCTGTCCGCCTACCAGATCCGCTGTGGCTACCCCA
CCCGTATCTTGGGCAACTTCCTCACCAAGAAATACAACCATCTAAACCTCTTCCTTTTCCAGGGGTTCCG
TCTAGTGCCGTTCCTGGTGGAGCTGCGGGCCGTCATGGACTGGGTGTGGACCGACACCACGCTGTCCCTG
TCCAACTGGATGTGTGTGGAAGACATCTATGCCAACATCTTTATCATCAAGTGCAGCCGAGAGACAGAGA
AGAAATACCCCCAGCCCAAGGGGCAGAAGAAGAAGAAAATTGTCAAGTATGGTATGGGAGGCCTCATTAT
CCTCTTCCTCATCGCCATCATCTGGTTCCCTCTGCTCTTCATGTCACTGATCCGCTCTGTGGTCGGGGTC
GTCAACCAGCCCATTGATGTCACCGTCACCCTCAAGCTAGGCGGCTATGAGCCACTGTTCACCATGAGCG
CCCAGCAGCCATCCATTGTGCCATTCACACCCCAGGCCTACGAGGAGCTGTCCCAGCAGTTTGACCCCTA
TCCACTAGCCATGCAGTTCATTAGCCAGTACAGTCCTGAGGACATCGTCACTGCACAGATCGAGGGCAGC
TCGGGGGCGCTGTGGCGCATCAGCCCACCCAGCCGAGCCCAGATGAAGCAGGAGCTGTACAACGGCACAG
CCGACATTACACTGCGCTTTACCTGGAATTTCCAAAGGGACCTGGCCAAGGGTGGCACTGTGGAGTATAC
TAATGAGAAGCACACCTTGGAGCTGGCCCCCAACAGTACGGCACGAAGGCAGCTGGCCCAACTGCTCGAG
GGCAGACCTGACCAGTCAGTGGTCATTCCCCATCTCTTCCCCAAGTACATTCGTGCTCCCAATGGGCCTG
AAGCCAACCCTGTGAAGCAGCTGCAGCCAGATGAGGAAGAGGACTACCTTGGTGTGCGCATCCAGCTGCG
GAGGGAGCAAGTGGGCACAGGGGCCTCTGGGGAGCAAGCGGGCACCAAGGCCTCCGACTTCCTCGAGTGG
TGGGTCATCGAGCTGCAGGACTGCAAGGCTGACTGCAACCTGCTGCCCATGGTCATCTTCAGTGACAAGG
TCAGCCCACCTAGCCTGGGCTTCCTGGCCGGCTACGGGATTGTGGGGCTGTATGTCTCCATCGTGCTGGT
GGTTGGCAAGTTTGTGCGGGGCTTCTTCAGCGAGATCTCTCACTCCATCATGTTCGAGGAACTGCCGTGT
GTGGACCGCATCCTCAAGCTGTGCCAGGACATCTTCTTGGTGCGCGAGACCCGGGAGCTGGAGCTGGAGG
AGGAGCTATACGCCAAGCTCATCTTCCTGTACCGATCTCCAGAGACCATGATTAAGTGGACACGTGAGAG
GGAGTAAGAATTCAGATCCGCCCCTCTCCCTCCCCCCCCCCTAACGTTACTGGCCGAAGCCGCTTGGAAT
AAGGCCGGTGTGCGTTTGTCTATATGTTATTTTCCACCATATTGCCGTCTTTTGGCAATGTGAGGGCCCG
GAAACCTGGCCCTGTCTTCTTGACGAGCATTCCTAGGGGTCTTTCCCCTCTCGCCAAAGGAATGCAAGGT
CTGTTGAATGTCGTGAAGGAAGCAGTTCCTCTGGTAGCTTCTTGAAGACAAACAACGTCTGTAGCGACCC
TTTGCAGGCAGCGGAACCCCCCACCTGGCGACAGGTGCCTCTGCGGCCAAAAGCCACGTGTATAAGATAC
ACCTGCAAAGGCGGCACAACCCCAGTGCCACGTTGTGAGTTGGATAGTTGTGGAAAGAGTCAAATGGCTC
TCCTCAAGCGTATTCAACAAGGGGCTGAAGGATGCCCAGAAGGTACCCCATTGTATGGGATCTGATCTGG
GGCCTCGGTACACATGCTTTACATGTGTTTAGTCGAGGTTAAAAAAACGTCTAGGCCCCCCGAACCACGG
GGACGTGGTTTTCCTTTGAAAAACACGATGATAATATGGCCACAACCATGGTGAGCAAGGGCGAGGAGCT
GTTCACCGGGGTGGTGCCCATCCTGGTCGAGCTGGACGGCGACGTAAACGGCCACAAGTTCAGCGTGAGG
GGCGAGGGCGAGGGCGATGCCACCAACGGCAAGCTGACCCTGAAGTTCATCTGCACCACCGGCAAGCTGC
CCGTGCCCTGGCCCACCCTCGTGACCACCCTGAGCCACGGCGTGCAGTGCTTCGCCCGCTACCCCGACCA
CATGAAGCAGCACGACTTCTTCAAGTCCGCCATGCCCGAAGGCTACGTCCAGGAGCGCACCATCTTCTTC
AAGGACGACGGCACCTACAAGACCCGCGCCGAGGTGAAGTTCGAGGGCGACACCCTGGTGAACCGCATCG
AGCTGAAGGGCGTCGACTTCAAGGAGGACGGCAACATCCTGGGGCACAAGCTGGAGTACAACTTCAACAG
CCACAACATCTATATCATGGCCGTCAAGCAGAAGAACGGCATCAAGGTGAACTTCAAGATCCGCCACAAC
GTGGAGGACGGCAGCGTGCAGCTCGCCGACCACTACCAGCAGAACACCCCCATCGGCGACGGCCCCGTGC
TGCTGCCCGACAGCCACTACCTGAGCACCCAGTCCGTGCTGAGCAAAGACCCCAACGAGAAGCGCGATCA
CATGGTCCTGCTGGAGTTCCGCACCGCCGCCGGGATCACTCTCGGCATGGACGAGCTGTACAAGTAAACC
GGTGCTCGAGGTACCGATGAATAGCTAAGGTCGAGGCCGCAGGTAAGTATCAAGGTTACAAGACAGGTTT
AAGGAGACCAATAGAAACTGGGCTTGTCGAGACAGAGAAGACTCTTGCGTTTCTGATAGGCACCTATTGG
TCTTACTGACATCCACTTTGCCTTTCTCTCCACAGGTGTCGACAATCAACCTCTGGATTACAAAATTTGT
GAAAGATTGACTGGTATTCTTAACTATGTTGCTCCTTTTACGCTATGTGGATACGCTGCTTTAATGCCTT
TGTATCATGCTATTGCTTCCCGTATGGCTTTCATTTTCTCCTCCTTGTATAAATCCTGGTTGCTGTCTCT
TTATGAGGAGTTGTGGCCCGTTGTCAGGCAACGTGGCGTGGTGTGCACTGTGTTTGCTGACGCAACCCCC
ACTGGTTGGGGCATTGCCACCACCTGTCAGCTCCTTTCCGGGACTTTCGCTTTCCCCCTCCCTATTGCCA
CGGCGGAACTCATCGCCGCCTGCCTTGCCCGCTGCTGGACAGGGGCTCGGCTGTTGGGCACTGACAATTC
CGTGGTGTTGTCGGGGAAGCTGACGTCCTTTCCATGGCTGCTCGCCTGTGTTGCCACCTGGATTCTGCGC
GGGACGTCCTTCTGCTACGTCCCTTCGGCCCTCAATCCAGCGGACCTTCCTTCCCGCGGCCTGCTGCCGG
CTCTGCGGCCTCTTCCGCGTCTTCGCCTTCGCCCTCAGACGAGTCGGATCTCCCTTTGGGCCGCCTCCCC
GCCTGGAATTCGAGCTCGGTACGATCAGCCTCGACTGTGCCTTCTAGTTGCCAGCCATCTGTTGTTTGCC
CCTCCCCCGTGCCTTCCTTGACCCTGGAAGGTGCCACTCCCACTGTCCTTTCCTAATAAAATGAGGAAAT
TGCATCGCATTGTCTGAGTAGGTGTCATTCTATTCTGGGGGGTGGGGTGGGGCAGGACAGCAAGGGGGAG
GATTGGGAAGACAATAGCCCAGCTTTTGTTCCCTTTAGTGAGGGTTAATTGCGCGCTTGGCGTAATCATG
GTCATAGCTGTTTCCTGTGTGAAATTGTTATCCGCTAATTCACTCCTCAGGTGCAGGCTGCCTATCAGAA
GGTGGTGGCTGGTGTGGCCAATGCCCTGGCTCACAAATACCACTGAGATCTTTTTCCCTCTGCCAAAAAT
TATGGGGACATCATGAAGCCCCTTGAGCATCTGACTTCTGGCTAATAAAGGAAATTTATTTTCATTGCAA
TAGTGTGTTGGAATTTTTTGTGTCTCTCACTCGGAAGGACATATGGGAGGGCAAATCATTTAAAACATCA
GAATGAGTATTTGGTTTAGAGTTTGGCAACATATGCCCATATGCTGGCTGCCATGAACAAAGGTTGGCTA
TAAAGAGGTCATCAGTATATGAAACAGCCCCCTGCTGTCCATTCCTTATTCCATAGAAAAGCCTTGACTT
GAGGTTAGATTTTTTTTATATTTTGTTTTGTGTTATTTTTTTCTTTAACATCCCTAAAATTTTCCTTACA
TGTTTTACTAGCCAGATTTTTCCTCCTCTCCTGACTACTCCCAGTCATAGCTGTCCCTCTTCTCTTATGG
AGATCGGCCGGCCGCCGGCGTCGACGCGCGCGGCCGCGGCGCGCCGTTGCTGGCGTTTTTCCATAGGCTC
CGCCCCCCTGACGAGCATCACAAAAATCGACGCTCAAGTCAGAGGTGGCGAAACCCGACAGGACTATAAA
GATACCAGGCGTTTCCCCCTGGAAGCTCCCTCGTGCGCTCTCCTGTTCCGACCCTGCCGCTTACCGGATA
CCTGTCCGCCTTTCTCCCTTCGGGAAGCGTGGCGCTTTCTCATAGCTCACGCTGTAGGTATCTCAGTTCG
GTGTAGGTCGTTCGCTCCAAGCTGGGCTGTGTGCACGAACCCCCCGTTCAGCCCGACCGCTGCGCCTTAT
CCGGTAACTATCGTCTTGAGTCCAACCCGGTAAGACACGACTTATCGCCACTGGCAGCAGCCACTGGTAA
CAGGATTAGCAGAGCGAGGTATGTAGGCGGTGCTACAGAGTTCTTGAAGTGGTGGCCTAACTACGGCTAC
ACTAGAAGAACAGTATTTGGTATCTGCGCTCTGCTGAAGCCAGTTACCTTCGGAAAAAGAGTTGGTAGCT
CTTGATCCGGCAAACAAACCACCGCTGGTAGCGGTGGTTTTTTTGTTTGCAAGCAGCAGATTACGCGCAG
AAAAAAAGGATCTCAAGAAGATCCTTTGATCTTTTCTACGGGGTCTGACGCTCAGTGGAACGAAAACTCA
CGTTAAGGGATTTTGGTCATGAGATTATCAAAAAGGATCTTCACCTAGATCCTTTTAAATTAAAAATGAA
GTTTTAAATCAATCTAAAGTATATATGAGTAAACTTGGTCTGACAGTTACCAATGCTTAATCAGTGAGGC
ACCTATCTCAGCGATCTGTCTATTTCGTTCATCCATAGTTGCCTGACTCCCCGTCGTGTAGATAACTACG
ATACGGGAGGGCTTACCATCTGGCCCCAGTGCTGCAATGATACCGCGAGACCCACGCTCACCGGCTCCAG
ATTTATCAGCAATAAACCAGCCAGCCGGAAGGGCCGAGCGCAGAAGTGGTCCTGCAACTTTATCCGCCTC
CATCCAGTCTATTAATTGTTGCCGGGAAGCTAGAGTAAGTAGTTCGCCAGTTAATAGTTTGCGCAACGTT
GTTGCCATTGCTACAGGCATCGTGGTGTCACGCTCGTCGTTTGGTATGGCTTCATTCAGCTCCGGTTCCC
AACGATCAAGGCGAGTTACATGATCCCCCATGTTGTGCAAAAAAGCGGTTAGCTCCTTCGGTCCTCCGAT
CGTTGTCAGAAGTAAGTTGGCCGCAGTGTTATCACTCATGGTTATGGCAGCACTGCATAATTCTCTTACT
GTCATGCCATCCGTAAGATGCTTTTCTGTGACTGGTGAGTACTCAACCAAGTCATTCTGAGAATAGTGTA
TGCGGCGACCGAGTTGCTCTTGCCCGGCGTCAATACGGGATAATACCGCGCCACATAGCAGAACTTTAAA
AGTGCTCATCATTGGAAAACGTTCTTCGGGGCGAAAACTCTCAAGGATCTTACCGCTGTTGAGATCCAGT
TCGATGTAACCCACTCGTGCACCCAACTGATCTTCAGCATCTTTTACTTTCACCAGCGTTTCTGGGTGAG
CAAAAACAGGAAGGCAAAATGCCGCAAAAAAGGGAATAAGGGCGACACGGAAATGTTGAATACTCATACT
CTTCCTTTTTCAATATTATTGAAGCATTTATCAGGGTTATTGTCTCATGAGCGGATACATATTTGAATGT
ATTTAGAAAAATAAACAAATAGGGGTTCCGCGCACATTTCCCCGAAAAGTGCCACCTGACGTCTAAGAAA
CCATTATTATCATGACATTAACCTATAAAAATAGGCGTATCACGAGGCCCTTTCGTCTACGCGCGCGCCG
GCGGCGCGCCGTCGACGGCCGGCCGCGGCCGC
